>Addgene plasmid #72852 | pSK24 | depositor full sequence | sequence record 136532 | pSK24 sequence 4068 bps
GCCCCTGCAGCCGAATTATATTATTTTTGCCAAATAATTTTTAACAAAAGCTCTGAAGTCTTCTTCATTT
AAATTCTTAGATGATACTTCATCTGGAAAATTGTCCCAATTAGTAGCATCACGCTGTGAGTAAGTTCTAA
ACCATTTTTTTATTGTTGTATTATCTCTAATCTTACTACTCGATGAGTTTTCGGTATTATCTCTATTTTT
AACTTGGAGCAGGTTCCATTCATTGTTTTTTTCATCATAGTGAATAAAATCAACTGCTTTAACACTTGTG
CCTGAACACCATATCCATCCGGCGTAATACGACTCACTATAGGGAGAGCGGCCGCCAGATCTTCCGGATG
GCTCGAGAGCGCTTGGAGCCACCCGCAGTTCGAGAAAGGTGGAGGTTCCGGAGGTGGATCGGGAGGTGGA
TCGTGGAGCCACCCGCAGTTCGAAAAATGAACTAGTGAAGTTCCTATACTTTCTAGAGAATAGGAACTTC
AAATAAACATATGGGCGCGCCCTGTTGGAATATACTATTCAACCTACAAAAATAACGTTAAACAACACTA
CTTTATATTTGATATGAATGGCCACACCTTTTATGCCATAAAACATATTGTAAGAGAATACCACTCTTTT
TATTCCTTCTTTCCTTCTTGTACGTTTTTTGCTGTGAGTAGGTCGTGGTGCTGGTGTTGCAGTTGAAATA
ACTTAAAATATAAATCATAAAACTCAAACATAAACTTGACTATTTATTTATTTATTAAGAAAGGAGGTAC
CGGTGGCGCGCCATGACCGAGTACAAGCCTACAGTGCGACTGGCCACACGCGATGACGTTCCCAGAGCCG
TTCGGACGTTGGCTGCCGCGTTTGCGGACTATCCCGCAACTCGCCATACTGTGGACCCTGATCGCCACAT
CGAGAGGGTGACTGAGCTTCAGGAGCTGTTCCTGACCAGGGTAGGGCTGGACATAGGCAAGGTCTGGGTG
GCCGACGATGGAGCCGCTGTTGCGGTGTGGACTACCCCAGAGAGCGTGGAAGCAGGGGCTGTCTTTGCCG
AAATTGGGCCAAGGATGGCCGAACTGTCTGGGTCCCGTTTGGCTGCCCAACAGCAGATGGAAGGACTGCT
TGCCCCACATCGACCCAAGGAGCCTGCATGGTTCCTCGCTACCGTGGGTGTGAGCCCAGATCACCAGGGC
AAAGGTCTGGGATCAGCCGTCGTTCTGCCTGGCGTCGAGGCTGCTGAGAGAGCAGGAGTACCGGCATTCC
TCGAAACCAGTGCTCCACGGAACCTCCCGTTCTACGAGAGACTGGGCTTTACGGTCACAGCCGATGTGGA
AGTGCCCGAAGGCCCTAGAACCTGGTGCATGACACGGAAACCCGGTGCATGAAAATTAAATATAAATAAA
GCTATTAAAATAAATTACTATCTAACATATGGAAGTTCCTATACTTTCTAGAGAATAGGAACTTCATCTT
TCTAGAAGATCTCCTACAATATTCTCAGCTGCCATGGAAAATCGATGTTCTTCTTTTATTCTCTCAAGAT
TTTCAGGCTGTATATTAAAACTTATATTAAGAACTATGCTAACCACCTCATCAGGAACCGTTGTAGGTGG
CGTGGGTTTTCTTGGCAATCGACTCTCATGAAAACTACGAGCTAAATATTCAATATGTTCCTCTTGACCA
ACTTTATTCTGCATTTTTTTTGAACGAGGTTTAGAGCAAGCTTCAGGAAACTGAGACAGGAATTTTATTA
AAAATTTAAATTTTGAAGAAAGTTCAGGGTTAATAGCATCCATTTTTTGCTTTGCAAGTTCCTCAGCATT
CTTAACAAAAGACGTCTCTTTTGACATGTTTAAAGTTTAAACCTCCTGTGTGAAATTATTATCCGCTCAT
AATTCCACACATTATACGAGCCGGAAGCATAAAGTGTAAAGCCTGGGGTGCCTAATGAGTGAGCTAACTC
ACATTAATTGCGTTGCGCTCACTGCCAATTGCTTTCCAGTCGGGAAACCTGTCGTGCCAGCTGCATTAAT
GAATCGGCCAACGCGCGGGGAGAGGCGGTTTGCGTATTGGGCGCTCTTCCGCTTCCTCGCTCACTGACTC
GCTGCGCTCGGTCGTTCGGCTGCGGCGAGCGGTATCAGCTCACTCAAAGGCGGTAATACGGTTATCCACA
GAATCAGGGGATAACGCAGGAAAGAACATGTGAGCAAAAGGCCAGCAAAAGGCCAGGAACCGTAAAAAGG
CCGCGTTGCTGGCGTTTTTCCATAGGCTCCGCCCCCCTGACGAGCATCACAAAAATCGACGCTCAAGTCA
GAGGTGGCGAAACCCGACAGGACTATAAAGATACCAGGCGTTTCCCCCTGGAAGCTCCCTCGTGCGCTCT
CCTGTTCCGACCCTGCCGCTTACCGGATACCTGTCCGCCTTTCTCCCTTCGGGAAGCGTGGCGCTTTCTC
ATAGCTCACGCTGTAGGTATCTCAGTTCGGTGTAGGTCGTTCGCTCCAAGCTGGGCTGTGTGCACGAACC
CCCCGTTCAGCCCGACCGCTGCGCCTTATCCGGTAACTATCGTCTTGAGTCCAACCCGGTAAGACACGAC
TTATCGCCACTGGCAGCAGCCACTGGTAACAGGATTAGCAGAGCGAGGTATGTAGGCGGTGCTACAGAGT
TCTTGAAGTGGTGGCCTAACTACGGCTACACTAGAAGGACAGTATTTGGTATCTGCGCTCTGCTGAAGCC
AGTTACCTTCGGAAAAAGAGTTGGTAGCTCTTGATCCGGCAAACAAACCACCGCTGGTAGCGGTGGTTTT
TTTGTTTGCAAGCAGCAGATTACGCGCAGAAAAAAAGGATCTCAAGAAGATCCTTTGATCTTTTCTACGG
GGTCTGACGCTCAGTGGAACGAAAACTCACGTTAAGGGATTTTGGTCATGAGATTATCAAAAAGGATCTT
CACCTAGATCCTTTTAAATTAAAAATGAAGTTTTAAATCAATCTAAAGTATATATGAGTAAACTTGGTCT
GACAGTTACCAATGCTTAATCAGTGAGGCACCTATCTCAGCGATCTGTCTATTTCGTTCATCCATAGTTG
CCTGACTCCCCGTCGTGTAGATAACTACGATACGGGAGGGCTTACCATCTGGCCCCAGTGCTGCAATGAT
ACCGCGAGACCCACGCTCACCGGCTCCAGATTTATCAGCAATAAACCAGCCAGCCGGAAGGGCCGAGCGC
AGAAGTGGTCCTGCAACTTTATCCGCCTCCATCCAGTCTATTAATTGTTGCCGGGAAGCTAGAGTAAGTA
GTTCGCCAGTTAATAGTTTGCGCAACGTTGTTGCCATTGCTACAGGCATCGTGGTGTCACGCTCGTCGTT
TGGTATGGCTTCATTCAGCTCCGGTTCCCAACGATCAAGGCGAGTTACATGATCCCCCATGTTGTGCAAA
AAAGCGGTTAGCTCCTTCGGTCCTCCGATCGTTGTCAGAAGTAAGTTGGCCGCAGTGTTATCACTCATGG
TTATGGCAGCACTGCATAATTCTCTTACTGTCATGCCATCCGTAAGATGCTTTTCTGTGACTGGTGAGTA
CTCAACCAAGTCATTCTGAGAATAGTGTATGCGGCGACCGAGTTGCTCTTGCCCGGCGTCAATACGGGAT
AATACCGCGCCACATAGCAGAACTTTAAAAGTGCTCATCATTGGAAAACGTTCTTCGGGGCGAAAACTCT
CAAGGATCTTACCGCTGTTGAGATCCAGTTCGATGTAACCCACTCGTGCACCCAACTGATCTTCAGCATC
TTTTACTTTCACCAGCGTTTCTGGGTGAGCAAAAACAGGAAGGCAAAATGCCGCAAAAAAGGGAATAAGG
GCGACACGGAAATGTTGAATACTCATACTCTTCCTTTTTCAATATTATTGAAGCATTTATCAGGGTTATT
GTCTCATGAGCGGATACATATTTGAATGTATTTAGAAAAATAAACAAATAGGGGTTCCGCGCACATTTCC
CCGAAAAGTGCCACCTGACGTCTAAGAAACCATTATTATCATGACATTAACCTATAAAAATAGGCGTATC
ACGAGGCC
Features (pLannotate 1.2.2; 15 found; start..end, strand, type, name):
     19..303     -  CDS            eco47IR (fragment): T2E7_ECOLX - Protein predicted: Swiss-Prot protein existence level 4. Recognizes the double-stranded sequence GGWCC and cleaves after G-1. From Escherichia coli.
    305..323     +  promoter       T7 promoter: promoter for bacteriophage T7 RNA polymerase
    364..383     +  CDS            Strep-Tag II (fragment): peptide that binds Strep-Tactin®, an engineered form of streptavidin
    424..446     +  CDS            Strep-Tag II (fragment): peptide that binds Strep-Tactin®, an engineered form of streptavidin
    457..490     -  protein_bind   FRT (minimal): supports FLP-mediated excision but not integration (Turan and Bode, 2011) FLP recombinase from the Saccharomyces cerevisiae 2μ plasmid
    513..765     +  promoter       copia promoter (fragment): strong promoter from the Drosophila transposable element copia (Sinclair et al., 1986)
    783..1379    +  CDS            pac: PUAC_STRAD - Protein predicted: Swiss-Prot protein existence level 4. Detoxification of puromycin. From Streptomyces alboniger.
   1432..1465    -  protein_bind   FRT (minimal): supports FLP-mediated excision but not integration (Turan and Bode, 2011) FLP recombinase from the Saccharomyces cerevisiae 2μ plasmid
   1467..1847    -  CDS            eco47IR (fragment): T2E7_ECOLX - Protein predicted: Swiss-Prot protein existence level 4. Recognizes the double-stranded sequence GGWCC and cleaves after G-1. From Escherichia coli.
   1900..1930    -  promoter       lac UV5 promoter: E. coli lac promoter with an "up" mutation
   1945..1966    -  protein_bind   CAP binding site: CAP binding activates transcription in the presence of cAMP. E. coli catabolite activator protein
   1991..2074    -  CDS            lacI (fragment): lac repressor; lacI; The lac repressor binds to the lac operator to inhibit transcription in E. coli. This inhibition can be relieved by adding lactose or isopropyl-β-D-thiogalactopyranoside (IPTG).
   2257..2845    -  rep_origin     ori: high-copy-number ColE1/pMB1/pBR322/pUC origin of replication
   3016..3876    -  CDS            AmpR: β-lactamase; bla; confers resistance to ampicillin, carbenicillin, and related antibiotics
   3877..3981    -  promoter       AmpR promoter: bla
