[The description below was written by a language model from this plasmid's Addgene catalogue record and pLannotate feature annotations shown in this document.]
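Description:
pSK24 is a 4,068 bp template plasmid built on the pJet1.2 cloning backbone and catalogued as an insect expression vector. It is part of a toolbox for genome editing in cultured Drosophila melanogaster cells. In E. coli it replicates from a high-copy ColE1/pUC-type origin and is selected with ampicillin through the β-lactamase gene and its native promoter. The cargo sits inside the pJet1.2 positive-selection gene eco47IR. This gene is therefore split into two fragments flanking the insert, with the backbone's lac UV5 promoter region on one side and a T7 promoter on the other. The depositor notes that bacteria carrying this backbone grow poorly and give low plasmid yields.

The payload has two parts. The first is a short synthetic twin Strep tag (93 bp, cloned between XhoI and SpeI), which the feature table annotates as two Strep-Tag II repeats. These peptides bind Strep-Tactin, an engineered streptavidin, so a tagged protein can be affinity-purified or detected. Immediately downstream is a selection cassette in which a fragment of the strong Drosophila copia transposon promoter drives the pac gene, puromycin N-acetyltransferase, which confers puromycin resistance in insect cells. The cassette is bracketed by two minimal FRT sites in the same orientation. This allows FLP recombinase to excise the marker once edited cells have been selected, leaving the tag behind.

The stated purpose is to serve as a template for adding a C-terminal Twin-Strep tag with puromycin selection. The tag itself has no dedicated promoter, which is consistent with it being placed in frame at the end of an endogenous gene. The record does not give details of how the template is amplified or targeted.
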