Addgene plasmid #72852: pSK24
Purpose: template for C-terminal Twin-Strep tag, Puromycin-resistance
Depositing lab: Klaus Foerstemann. Depositing organization: Ludwig-Maximilians-Universitaet Muenchen (LMU). Publication: A Comprehensive Toolbox for Genome Editing in Cultured Drosophila melanogaster Cells. Kunzelmann S, Bottcher R, Schmidts I, Forstemann K. G3 (Bethesda). 2016 Jun 1;6(6):1777-85. doi: 10.1534/g3.116.028241. PubMed 27172193.
Backbone
  Vector backbone: pJet1.2
  Backbone size w/o insert (bp): 2974
  Total vector size (bp): 4068
  Modifications to backbone: also contains a copia-Promoter + Puromycin resistance cassette, flanked by FRT sites
  Vector type: Insect Expression
  Selectable markers: Puromycin
Growth in bacteria
  Bacterial resistance: Ampicillin, 100 μg/mL
  Growth temperature: 37°C
  Growth strain: DH5alpha
  Copy number: High Copy
Gene/Insert
  Gene/Insert name: twin Strep tag
  Species: synthetic
  Insert size (bp): 93
  Cloning method: Restriction Enzyme; 5′ cloning site XhoI (not destroyed); 3′ cloning site SpeI (not destroyed)
  Sequencing primers: 5′ pJet fwd; 3′ pJet rev
Terms and licenses: Academic/Nonprofit Terms; Industry Terms: Not Available to Industry
Depositor comments: We observe rather poor growth of bacteria with the pJet1.2 backbone, resulting in low yields of the plasmid preps.
How to cite: pSK24 was a gift from Klaus Foerstemann (Addgene plasmid # 72852 ; http://n2t.net/addgene:72852 ; RRID:Addgene_72852)
