>Addgene plasmid #72852 | pSK24 | addgene partial sequence | sequence record 139403 | T7 5'-TAATACGACTCACTATAGGG-3'
GCTCGAGAGCGCTTGGAGCCACCCGCAGTTCGAGAAAGGTGGAGGTTCCGGAGGTGGATCGGGAGGTGGA
TCGTGGAGCCACCCGCAGTTCGAAAAATGAACTAGTGAAGTTCCTATACTTTCTAGAGAATAGGAACTTC
AAATAAACATATGGGCGCGCCCTGTTGGAATATACTATTCAACCTACAAAAATAACGTTAAACAACACTA
CTTTATATTTGATATGAATGGCCACACCTTTTATGCCATAAAACATATTGTAAGAGAATACCACTCTTTT
TATTCCTTCTTTCCTTCTTGTACGTTTTTTGCTGTGAGTAGGTCGTGGTGCTGGTGTTGCAGTTGAAATA
ACTTAAAATATAAATCATAAAACTCAAACATAAACTTGACTATTTATTTATTTATTAAGAAAGGAGGTAC
CGGTGGCGCGCCATGACCGAGTACAAGCCTACAGTGCGACTGGCCACACGCGATGACGTTCCCAGAGCCG
TTCGGACGTTGGCTGCCGCGTTTGCGGACTATCCCGCAACTCGCCATACTGTGGACCCTGATCGCCACAT
CGAGAGGGTGACTGAGCTTCAGGAGCTGTTCCTGACCAGGGTAGGGCTGGACATAGGCAAGGTCTGGGTG
GCCGACGATGGAGCCGCTGTTGCGGTGTGGACTACCCCAGAGAGCGTGGAAGCAGGGGCTGTCTTTGCCG
AAATTGGGCCAAGGATGGCCGAACTGTCTGGGTCCCGTTTGGCTGCCCAACAGCAGATGGAAGGACTGCT
TGCCCCACATCGACCCAAGGAGCCTGCATGGTTCCTCGCTACCGTGGGTGTGAGCCCAGATCACCAGGGC
AAAGGTCTGGGATCAGCCGTCGTTCTGCCTGGCGTCGAGGCTGCTGAGAGAGCAGGAGTAC
